>Addgene plasmid #12758 | DCT.VV.Orf70 | addgene partial sequence | sequence record 19153 | T7 5'-TAATACGACTCACTATAGGG-3'
CCGAATTCCAGCTGACCACCATGTTTAACTTTTGTTCTATGACGTCCTTATCAGCGGTATCGGTACATAT
ACGTAATTCACCTTCACAAAATACGGAGTCTTCGATAATAATAGCCAATCGATTATTGGATCTAGCTGTC
TGTATCATATTCAACATGTTTAATATATCCTTTCGTTTCCCCTTTACAGGCATCGATCGTAGCATATTTT
CCGCGTCTGAGATGGAAATGTTAAAACTACAAAAATGCGTAATGTTAGCCCGTCCTAATATTGGTACGTG
TCTATAAGCAATTCCCGGGGATCCGAATAAAGGGTCAAGACAATTCTGCAGATATCCAGCACAGTGGCGG
CCGCTCGAGTCTAGAGGGCCCGCGGTTCGAAGGTAAGCCTATCCCTAACCCTCTCCTCGGTCTCGATTCT
ACGCGTACCGGTCATCATCACCATCACCATTGAGTTTAAACCCGCTGATCAGCCTCGACTGTGCCTTCTA
GTTGCCAGCCATCTGTTGTTTGCCCCTCCCCCGTGCCTTCCTTGACCCTGGAAGGTGCCACTCCCACTGT
CCTTTCCTAATAAAATGAGGAAATTGCATCGCATTGTCTGAGTAGGTGTCATTCTATTCTGGGGGGTGGG
GTGGGGCAGGACAGCAAGGGGGAGGATTGGGAAGACAATAGCAGGCATGCTGGGGATGCGGTGGGCTCTA
TGGCTTCTGAGGCGGAAAGAACCAGCTGGGGCTCTAGGGGGTA
