[The description below was written by a language model from this plasmid's Addgene catalogue record.]
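Description:
DCT.VV.Orf70 is a mammalian expression plasmid carrying a short vaccinia virus open reading frame, one member of a library of vaccinia ORF clones built for screening. The backbone is the commercial pcDNA 3.1D V5-His-TOPO vector (5514 bp without insert). It is maintained as a high-copy plasmid in E. coli under ampicillin selection, and it carries a neomycin resistance marker that allows G418 selection of transfected mammalian cells. No feature table accompanies the record, so the promoter and other regulatory elements are not explicitly listed. Vectors of this family generally drive the insert from a strong constitutive viral promoter, with a T7 priming site upstream, consistent with the T7 sequencing primer listed. They also offer C-terminal V5 and His tags, but the record does not say whether the ORF is in frame with these tags.

The insert, designated VV.Orf70, is 267 bp from vaccinia virus and is recorded as flanked by BamHI sites that remain intact at both ends. The name applies only within this library. The corresponding ORF designations in the Copenhagen and WR strains are given in a supplementary spreadsheet rather than in the record, so the identity and function of the encoded protein are not stated here.

The associated work concerned the identification of poxvirus CD8+ T cell determinants to inform smallpox vaccine design, which suggests that the clones served to express individual viral ORFs in mammalian cells in the search for T cell antigens. The depositors caution that the plasmid was made for screening and may differ from the canonical gene sequence, so the insert should be checked against the available quality-control sequence data.
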