Addgene plasmid #12758: DCT.VV.Orf70
Purpose: This plasmid was designed for screening purposes and may contain discrepancies relative to the current canonical GenBank version of the gene.
Depositing lab: Jack Bennink & Jon Yewdell. Depositing organization: National Institute of Allergy and Infectious Diseases (NIAID). Publication: Identification of poxvirus CD8+ T cell determinants to enable rational design and characterization of smallpox vaccines. Tscharke DC, Karupiah G, Zhou J, Palmore T, Irvine KR, Haeryfar SM, Williams S, Sidney J, Sette A, Bennink JR, Yewdell JW. J Exp Med. 2005 January 3; 201(1): 95–104. 10.1084/jem.20041912 PubMed 15623576.
Backbone
  Vector backbone: pcDNA 3.1D V5-His-TOPO
  Backbone manufacturer: Invitrogen
  Backbone size w/o insert (bp): 5514
  Vector type: Mammalian Expression
  Selectable markers: Neomycin (select with G418)
Growth in bacteria
  Bacterial resistance: Ampicillin, 100 μg/mL
  Growth temperature: 37°C
  Growth strain: DH5alpha
  Copy number: High Copy
Gene/Insert
  Gene/Insert name: VV.Orf70
  Species: Vaccinia Virus
  Insert size (bp): 267
  Cloning method: Restriction Enzyme; 5′ cloning site BamHI (not destroyed); 3′ cloning site BamHI (not destroyed)
  Sequencing primers: 5′ Universal T7
Terms and licenses: Academic/Nonprofit Terms; Industry Terms: Not Available to Industry
Depositor comments: Please see the Vaccinia kit page ( https://www.addgene.org/vvorf/ ) for more information. The kit page contains the supplemental VVOrfData spreadsheet, which includes important information about this plasmid. The plasmid and insert names provided here relate only to this library. The name of the ORF (if present) in VACV strain Copenhagen and the name of the ORF (if annotated) in VACV strain WR sequence can be found in VVOrfData spreadsheet. Please note that the amino acid sequence given for each ORF in the spreadsheet may contain some errors. Additionally, changes from the expected sequence may be present in these plasmids. Please see Addgene's quality control sequence and sequencing notes in the VVOrfData spreadsheet before ordering this plasmid.
How to cite: DCT.VV.Orf70 was a gift from Jack Bennink & Jon Yewdell (Addgene plasmid # 12758 ; http://n2t.net/addgene:12758 ; RRID:Addgene_12758)
